Addgene plasmid #249026: pKlab816-bGlobin_3xF-BRCA1(full-length)-G1788V
Purpose: This plasmid expresses the full length BRCA1 sequence (G1788V mutation) with an N-terminal 3xFLAG tag
Depositing lab: Georgios Karras. Depositing organization: University of Texas MD Anderson Cancer Center. Publication: HSP90 buffers deleterious genetic variations in BRCA1. Gracia B, Zhang XH, Montes P, Pham TC, Huang M, Chen J, Karras GI. Mol Cell. 2025 Nov 19:S1097-2765(25)00867-6. doi: 10.1016/j.molcel.2025.10.026. PubMed 41265458.
Backbone
  Vector backbone: pcDNA3.1
  Vector type: Mammalian Expression
  Selectable markers: Neomycin (select with G418)
Growth in bacteria
  Bacterial resistance: Ampicillin, 100 μg/mL
  Growth temperature: 37°C
  Growth strain: DH5alpha
  Copy number: High Copy
Gene/Insert
  Gene/Insert name: BRCA1
  Species: H. sapiens (human)
  Mutation: G1788V
  Entrez Gene: BRCA1 (a.k.a. BRCAI, BRCC1, BROVCA1, FANCS, IRIS, PNCA4, PPP1R53, PSCP, RNF53)
  Promoter: CMV Promoter
  Tag / fusion protein: 3x-FLAG-V5 (N terminal on insert)
  Cloning method: Gibson Cloning
Resource information
  A portion of this plasmid was derived from a plasmid made by: based on vector Addgene #99394
Terms and licenses: Academic/Nonprofit Terms; Industry Terms: Not Available to Industry
How to cite: pKlab816-bGlobin_3xF-BRCA1(full-length)-G1788V was a gift from Georgios Karras (Addgene plasmid # 249026 ; http://n2t.net/addgene:249026 ; RRID:Addgene_249026)
