[The description below was written by a language model from this plasmid's Addgene catalogue record and pLannotate feature annotations shown in this document.]
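Description:
pKlab816-bGlobin_3xF-BRCA1(full-length)-G1788V is an 11.8 kb mammalian expression plasmid built on a pcDNA3.1 backbone and assembled by Gibson cloning, with part of it derived from an earlier deposited vector. It is propagated in E. coli as a high-copy plasmid through a ColE1/pUC-type origin with ampicillin resistance (AmpR under its own bla promoter). It also carries an f1 origin for single-stranded DNA production. For selection in mammalian cells, an SV40 enhancer/early promoter drives the neomycin phosphotransferase gene, terminated by an SV40 poly(A) signal, allowing G418 selection of stable transfectants.

The expression cassette uses the CMV immediate-early enhancer and promoter, followed by a rabbit β-globin intron in the 5' untranslated region, an element commonly included to improve transcript processing and expression, which may be helpful for a very long cDNA. Downstream lies the open reading frame: an N-terminal 3xFLAG tag (with its enterokinase site), a partial V5 epitope, and a residual attB1 Gateway scar, which precede full-length human BRCA1 carrying the G1788V substitution. Transcription ends at the bovine growth hormone poly(A) signal. T7 and SP6 promoters flank the cassette, and the annotation also picks up small backbone remnants (a short HIV-1 LTR-like fragment, lac regulatory elements, partial ble and bom sequences) that have no evident functional role here.

BRCA1 is an E3 ubiquitin ligase that acts with BARD1 in the DNA damage response. This construct allows the mutant protein to be expressed and then detected or immunoprecipitated via FLAG. It comes from a study of how HSP90 buffers deleterious BRCA1 variants.
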