Features (pLannotate 1.2.2; 25 found; start..end, strand, type, name):
    347..550     +  promoter       CMV promoter: human cytomegalovirus (CMV) immediate early promoter
    546..579     +  LTR            5' LTR (truncated) (fragment): truncated 5' long terminal repeat (LTR) from HIV-1
    595..613     +  promoter       T7 promoter: promoter for bacteriophage T7 RNA polymerase
    650..1222    +  intron         β-globin intron: intron from rabbit β-globin gene
   1328..1393    +  CDS            3xFLAG: three tandem FLAG® epitope tags, followed by an enterokinase cleavage site
   1412..1452    +  CDS            V5 tag (fragment): epitope tag from simian virus 5
   1452..1469    +  protein_bind   attB1 (fragment): mutant version of attB; core recombination site for the Gateway® BP reaction BP Clonase™
   1475..7060    +  CDS            BRCA1: BRCA1_HUMAN - Also known as RNF53. Experimental evidence at protein level: Swiss-Prot protein existence level 1. E3 ubiquitin-protein ligase that specifically mediates the formation of 'Lys-6'-linked polyubiquitin chains and plays a central role in DNA repair by facilitating cellular responses to DNA damage (PubMed:12890688, PubMed:14976165, PubMed:16818604, PubMed:17525340, PubMed:12887909, PubMed:10500182, PubMed:19261748). It is unclear whether it also mediates the formation of other types of polyubiquitin chains (PubMed:12890688). The BRCA1-BARD1 heterodimer coordinates a diverse range of
   7099..7117    -  promoter       SP6 promoter: promoter for bacteriophage SP6 RNA polymerase
   7143..7367    +  polyA_signal   bGH poly(A) signal: bovine growth hormone polyadenylation signal
   7371..7392    +  promoter       SV40 promoter (fragment): SV40 enhancer and early promoter
   7413..7841    +  rep_origin     f1 ori (sequence partly withheld): f1 bacteriophage origin of replication; arrow indicates direction of (+) strand synthesis
   7855..8184    +  promoter       SV40 promoter: SV40 enhancer and early promoter
   8251..9042    +  CDS            neo: KKA2_KLEPN - Also known as kan, nptII. Experimental evidence at protein level: Swiss-Prot protein existence level 1. Resistance to kanamycin, neomycin, paromomycin, ribostamycin, butirosin and gentamicin B. From Klebsiella pneumoniae.
   9066..9224    +  CDS            ble (fragment): BLE_KLEPN - Experimental evidence at protein level: Swiss-Prot protein existence level 1. Binding protein with a strong affinity to the bleomycin family of antibiotics. Binds to CL990; an antimitotic-antibiotic compound. From Klebsiella pneumoniae.
   9219..9340    +  polyA_signal   SV40 poly(A) signal: SV40 polyadenylation signal
   9411..9433    -  protein_bind   lac operator (fragment): The lac repressor binds to the lac operator to inhibit transcription in E. coli. This inhibition can be relieved by adding lactose or isopropyl-β-D-thiogalactopyranoside (IPTG). lac repressor encoded by lacI
   9437..9467    -  promoter       lac promoter: promoter for the E. coli lac operon
   9482..9503    -  protein_bind   CAP binding site: CAP binding activates transcription in the presence of cAMP. E. coli catabolite activator protein
   9516..9608    -  CDS            lacI (fragment): lac repressor; lacI; The lac repressor binds to the lac operator to inhibit transcription in E. coli. This inhibition can be relieved by adding lactose or isopropyl-β-D-thiogalactopyranoside (IPTG).
   9791..10379   -  rep_origin     ori: high-copy-number ColE1/pMB1/pBR322/pUC origin of replication
  10550..11410   -  CDS            AmpR: β-lactamase; bla; confers resistance to ampicillin, carbenicillin, and related antibiotics
  11411..11515   -  promoter       AmpR promoter: bla
  11574..11626   -  misc_feature   bom (fragment): basis of mobility region from pBR322
  11781..346     +  enhancer       CMV enhancer (across the origin): human cytomegalovirus immediate early enhancer
>Addgene plasmid #249026 | pKlab816-bGlobin_3xF-BRCA1(full-length)-G1788V | addgene full sequence | sequence record 494408 | Addgene NGS Result
AATTACGGGGTCATTAGTTCATAGCCCATATATGGAGTTCCGCGTTACATAACTTACGGTAAATGGCCCG
CCTGGCTGACCGCCCAACGACCCCCGCCCATTGACGTCAATAATGACGTATGTTCCCATAGTAACGCCAA
TAGGGACTTTCCATTGACGTCAATGGGTGGAGTATTTACGGTAAACTGCCCACTTGGCAGTACATCAAGT
GTATCATATGCCAAGTACGCCCCCTATTGACGTCAATGACGGTAAATGGCCCGCCTGGCATTATGCCCAG
TACATGACCTTATGGGACTTTCCTACTTGGCAGTACATCTACGTATTAGTCATCGCTATTACCATGGTGA
TGCGGTTTTGGCAGTACATCAATGGGCGTGGATAGCGGTTTGACTCACGGGGATTTCCAAGTCTCCACCC
CATTGACGTCAATGGGAGTTTGTTTTGGCACCAAAATCAACGGGACTTTCCAAAATGTCGTAACAACTCC
GCCCCATTGACGCAAATGGGCGGTAGGCGTGTACGGTGGGAGGTCTATATAAGCAGAGCTCTCTGGCTAA
CTAGAGAACCCACTGCTTACTGGCTTATCGAAATTAATACGACTCACTATAGGGAGACCCAAGCTAGAGT
CGATCCTGAGAACTTCAGGGTGAGTTTGGGGACCCTTGATTGTTCTTTCTTTTTCGCTATTGTAAAATTC
ATGTTATATGGAGGGGGCAAAGTTTTCAGGGTGTTGTTTAGAATGGGAAGATGTCCCTTGTATCACCATG
GACCCTCATGATAATTTTGTTTCTTTCACTTTCTACTCTGTTGACAACCATTGTCTCCTCTTATTTTCTT
TTCATTTTCTGTAACTTTTTCGTTAAACTTTAGCTTGCATTTGTAACGAATTTTTAAATTCACTTTTGTT
TATTTGTCAGATTGTAAGTACTTTCTCTAATCACTTTTTTTTCAAGGCAATCAGGGTATATTATATTGTA
CTTCAGCACAGTTTTAGAGAACAATTGTTATAATTAAATGATAAGGTAGAATATTTCTGCATATAAATTC
TGGCTGGCGTGGAAATATTCTTATTGGTAGAAACAACTACATCCTGGTCATCATCCTGCCTTTCTCTTTA
TGGTTACAATGATATACACTGTTTGAGATGAGGATAAAATACTCTGAGTCCAAACCGGGCCCCTCTGCTA
ACCATGTTCATGCCTTCTTCTTTTTCCTACAGCTCCTGGGCAACGTGCTGGTTTGTGCTGTCGACCCCAA
GCTTGGCCGCCAGTGTGCTGGAATTCTGCAGATATCCATCACACTGGCGGCCGCTCGAGCCACCATGGAC
TACAAAGACCATGACGGTGATTATAAAGATCATGACATCGACTACAAGGATGACGATGACAAGGGCTCGG
GCTCGACCTCGGGTAAGCCTATCCCTAACCCTCTCCTCGGTCTCGATTCTACAAGTTTGTACAAAAAAGT
TGGCGATTTATCTGCTCTTCGCGTTGAAGAAGTACAAAATGTCATTAATGCTATGCAGAAAATCTTAGAG
TGTCCCATCTGTCTGGAGTTGATCAAGGAACCTGTCTCCACAAAGTGTGACCACATATTTTGCAAATTTT
GCATGCTGAAACTTCTCAACCAGAAGAAAGGGCCTTCACAGTGTCCTTTATGTAAGAATGATATAACCAA
AAGGAGCCTACAAGAAAGTACGAGATTTAGTCAACTTGTTGAAGAGCTATTGAAAATCATTTGTGCTTTT
CAGCTTGACACAGGTTTGGAGTATGCAAACAGCTATAATTTTGCAAAAAAGGAAAATAACTCTCCTGAAC
ATCTAAAAGATGAAGTTTCTATCATCCAAAGTATGGGCTACAGAAACCGTGCCAAAAGACTTCTACAGAG
TGAACCCGAAAATCCTTCCTTGCAGGAAACCAGTCTCAGTGTCCAACTCTCTAACCTTGGAACTGTGAGA
ACTCTGAGGACAAAGCAGCGGATACAACCTCAAAAGACGTCTGTCTACATTGAATTGGGATCTGATTCTT
CTGAAGATACCGTTAATAAGGCAACTTATTGCAGTGTGGGAGATCAAGAATTGTTACAAATCACCCCTCA
AGGAACCAGGGATGAAATCAGTTTGGATTCTGCAAAAAAGGCTGCTTGTGAATTTTCTGAGACGGATGTA
ACAAATACTGAACATCATCAACCCAGTAATAATGATTTGAACACCACTGAGAAGCGTGCAGCTGAGAGGC
ATCCAGAAAAGTATCAGGGTAGTTCTGTTTCAAACTTGCATGTGGAGCCATGTGGCACAAATACTCATGC
CAGCTCATTACAGCATGAGAACAGCAGTTTATTACTCACTAAAGACAGAATGAATGTAGAAAAGGCTGAA
TTCTGTAATAAAAGCAAACAGCCTGGCTTAGCAAGGAGCCAACATAACAGATGGGCTGGAAGTAAGGAAA
CATGTAATGATAGGCGGACTCCCAGCACAGAAAAAAAGGTAGATCTGAATGCTGATCCCCTGTGTGAGAG
AAAAGAATGGAATAAGCAGAAACTGCCATGCTCAGAGAATCCTAGAGATACTGAAGATGTTCCTTGGATA
ACACTAAATAGCAGCATTCAGAAAGTTAATGAGTGGTTTTCCAGAAGTGATGAACTGTTAGGTTCTGATG
ACTCACATGATGGGGAGTCTGAATCAAATGCCAAAGTAGCTGATGTATTGGACGTTCTAAATGAGGTAGA
TGAATATTCTGGTTCTTCAGAGAAAATAGACTTACTGGCCAGTGATCCTCATGAGGCTTTAATATGTAAA
AGTGAAAGAGTTCACTCCAAATCAGTAGAGAGTAATATTGAAGACAAAATATTTGGGAAAACCTATCGGA
AGAAGGCAAGCCTCCCCAACTTAAGCCATGTAACTGAAAATCTAATTATAGGAGCATTTGTTACTGAGCC
ACAGATAATACAAGAGCGTCCCCTCACAAATAAATTAAAGCGTAAAAGGAGACCTACATCAGGCCTTCAT
CCTGAGGATTTTATCAAGAAAGCAGATTTGGCAGTTCAAAAGACTCCTGAAATGATAAATCAGGGAACTA
ACCAAACGGAGCAGAATGGTCAAGTGATGAATATTACTAATAGTGGTCATGAGAATAAAACAAAAGGTGA
TTCTATTCAGAATGAGAAAAATCCTAACCCAATAGAATCACTCGAAAAAGAATCTGCTTTCAAAACGAAA
GCTGAACCTATAAGCAGCAGTATAAGCAATATGGAACTCGAATTAAATATCCACAATTCAAAAGCACCTA
AAAAGAATAGGCTGAGGAGGAAGTCTTCTACCAGGCATATTCATGCGCTTGAACTAGTAGTCAGTAGAAA
TCTAAGCCCACCTAATTGTACTGAATTGCAAATTGATAGTTGTTCTAGCAGTGAAGAGATAAAGAAAAAA
AAGTACAACCAAATGCCAGTCAGGCACAGCAGAAACCTACAACTCATGGAAGGTAAAGAACCTGCAACTG
GAGCCAAGAAGAGTAACAAGCCAAATGAACAGACAAGTAAAAGACATGACAGTGATACTTTCCCAGAGCT
GAAGTTAACAAATGCACCTGGTTCTTTTACTAAGTGTTCAAATACCAGTGAACTTAAAGAATTTGTCAAT
CCTAGCCTTCCAAGAGAAGAAAAAGAAGAGAAACTAGAAACAGTTAAAGTGTCTAATAATGCTGAAGACC
CCAAAGATCTCATGTTAAGTGGAGAAAGGGTTTTGCAAACTGAAAGATCTGTAGAGAGTAGCAGTATTTC
ACTGGTACCTGGTACTGATTATGGCACTCAGGAAAGTATCTCGTTACTGGAAGTTAGCACTCTAGGGAAG
GCAAAAACAGAACCAAATAAATGTGTGAGTCAGTGTGCAGCATTTGAAAACCCCAAGGGACTAATTCATG
GTTGTTCCAAAGATAATAGAAATGACACAGAAGGCTTTAAGTATCCATTGGGACATGAAGTTAACCACAG
TCGGGAAACAAGCATAGAAATGGAAGAAAGTGAACTTGATGCTCAGTATTTGCAGAATACATTCAAGGTT
TCAAAGCGCCAGTCATTTGCTCTGTTTTCAAATCCAGGAAATGCAGAAGAGGAATGTGCAACATTCTCTG
CCCACTCTGGGTCCTTAAAGAAACAAAGTCCAAAAGTCACTTTTGAATGTGAACAAAAGGAAGAAAATCA
AGGAAAGAATGAGTCTAATATCAAGCCTGTACAGACAGTTAATATCACTGCAGGCTTTCCTGTGGTTGGT
CAGAAAGATAAGCCAGTTGATAATGCCAAATGTAGTATCAAAGGAGGCTCTAGGTTTTGTCTATCATCTC
AGTTCAGAGGCAACGAAACTGGACTCATTACTCCAAATAAACATGGACTTTTACAAAACCCATATCGTAT
ACCACCACTTTTTCCCATCAAGTCATTTGTTAAAACTAAATGTAAGAAAAATCTGCTAGAGGAAAACTTT
GAGGAACATTCAATGTCACCTGAAAGAGAAATGGGAAATGAGAACATTCCAAGTACAGTGAGCACAATTA
GCCGTAATAACATTAGAGAAAATGTTTTTAAAGGAGCCAGCTCAAGCAATATTAATGAAGTAGGTTCCAG
TACTAATGAAGTGGGCTCCAGTATTAATGAAATAGGTTCCAGTGATGAAAACATTCAAGCAGAACTAGGT
AGAAACAGAGGGCCAAAATTGAATGCTATGCTTAGATTAGGGGTTTTGCAACCTGAGGTCTATAAACAAA
GTCTTCCTGGAAGTAATTGTAAGCATCCTGAAATAAAAAAGCAAGAATATGAAGAAGTAGTTCAGACTGT
TAATACAGATTTCTCTCCATATCTGATTTCAGATAACTTAGAACAGCCTATGGGAAGTAGTCATGCATCT
CAGGTTTGTTCTGAGACACCTGATGACCTGTTAGATGATGGTGAAATAAAGGAAGATACTAGTTTTGCTG
AAAATGACATTAAGGAAAGTTCTGCTGTTTTTAGCAAAAGCGTCCAGAGAGGAGAGCTTAGCAGGAGTCC
TAGCCCTTTCACCCATACACATTTGGCTCAGGGTTACCGAAGAGGGGCCAAGAAATTAGAGTCCTCAGAA
GAGAACTTATCTAGTGAGGATGAAGAGCTTCCCTGCTTCCAACACTTGTTATTTGGTAAAGTAAACAATA
TACCTTCTCAGTCTACTAGGCATAGCACCGTTGCTACCGAGTGTCTGTCTAAGAACACAGAGGAGAATTT
ATTATCATTGAAGAATAGCTTAAATGACTGCAGTAACCAGGTAATATTGGCAAAGGCATCTCAGGAACAT
CACCTTAGTGAGGAAACAAAATGTTCTGCTAGCTTGTTTTCTTCACAGTGCAGTGAATTGGAAGACTTGA
CTGCAAATACAAACACCCAGGATCCTTTCTTGATTGGTTCTTCCAAACAAATGAGGCATCAGTCTGAAAG
CCAGGGAGTTGGTCTGAGTGACAAGGAATTGGTTTCAGATGATGAAGAAAGAGGAACGGGCTTGGAAGAA
AATAATCAAGAAGAGCAAAGCATGGATTCAAACTTAGGTGAAGCAGCATCTGGGTGTGAGAGTGAAACAA
GCGTCTCTGAAGACTGCTCAGGGCTATCCTCTCAGAGTGACATTTTAACCACTCAGCAGAGGGATACCAT
GCAACATAACCTGATAAAGCTCCAGCAGGAAATGGCTGAACTAGAAGCTGTGTTAGAACAGCATGGGAGC
CAGCCTTCTAACAGCTACCCTTCCATCATAAGTGACTCCTCTGCCCTTGAGGACCTGCGAAATCCAGAAC
AAAGCACATCAGAAAAAGCAGTATTAACTTCACAGAAAAGTAGTGAATACCCTATAAGCCAGAATCCAGA
AGGCCTTTCTGCTGACAAGTTTGAGGTGTCTGCAGATAGTTCTACCAGTAAAAATAAAGAACCAGGAGTG
GAAAGGTCATCCCCTTCTAAATGCCCATCATTAGATGATAGGTGGTACATGCACAGTTGCTCTGGGAGTC
TTCAGAATAGAAACTACCCATCTCAAGAGGAGCTCATTAAGGTTGTTGATGTGGAGGAGCAACAGCTGGA
AGAGTCTGGGCCACACGATTTGACGGAAACATCTTACTTGCCAAGGCAAGATCTAGAGGGAACCCCTTAC
CTGGAATCTGGAATCAGCCTCTTCTCTGATGACCCTGAATCTGATCCTTCTGAAGACAGAGCCCCAGAGT
CAGCTCGTGTTGGCAACATACCATCTTCAACCTCTGCATTGAAAGTTCCCCAATTGAAAGTTGCAGAATC
TGCCCAGGGTCCAGCTGCTGCTCATACTACTGATACTGCTGGGTATAATGCAATGGAAGAAAGTGTGAGC
AGGGAGAAGCCAGAATTGACAGCTTCAACAGAAAGGGTCAACAAAAGAATGTCCATGGTGGTGTCTGGCC
TGACCCCAGAAGAATTTATGCTCGTGTACAAGTTTGCCAGAAAACACCACATCACTTTAACTAATCTAAT
TACTGAAGAGACTACTCATGTTGTTATGAAAACAGATGCTGAGTTTGTGTGTGAACGGACACTGAAATAT
TTTCTAGGAATTGCGGGAGGAAAATGGGTAGTTAGCTATTTCTGGGTGACCCAGTCTATTAAAGAAAGAA
AAATGCTGAATGAGCATGATTTTGAAGTCAGAGGAGATGTGGTCAATGGAAGAAACCACCAAGGTCCAAA
GCGAGCAAGAGAATCCCAGGACAGAAAGATCTTCAGGGGGCTAGAAATCTGTTGCTATGGGCCCTTCACC
AACATGCCCACAGATCAACTGGAATGGATGGTACAGCTGTGTGTTGCTTCTGTGGTGAAGGAGCTTTCAT
CATTCACCCTTGGCACAGGTGTCCACCCAATTGTGGTTGTGCAGCCAGATGCCTGGACAGAGGACAATGG
CTTCCATGCAATTGGGCAGATGTGTGAGGCACCTGTGGTGACCCGAGAGTGGGTGTTGGACAGTGTAGCA
CTCTACCAGTGCCAGGAGCTGGACACCTACCTGATACCCCAGATCCCCCACAGCCACTACTGAGATATCG
GCTCGAGCATGCATCTAGAGGGCCCTATTCTATAGTGTCACCTAAATGCTAGAGCTCGCTGATCAGCCTC
GACTGTGCCTTCTAGTTGCCAGCCATCTGTTGTTTGCCCCTCCCCCGTGCCTTCCTTGACCCTGGAAGGT
GCCACTCCCACTGTCCTTTCCTAATAAAATGAGGAAATTGCATCGCATTGTCTGAGTAGGTGTCATTCTA
TTCTGGGGGGTGGGGTGGGGCAGGACAGCAAGGGGGAGGATTGGGAAGACAATAGCAGGCATGCTGGGGA
TGCGGTGGGCTCTATGGCTTCTGAGGCGGAAAGAACCAGCTGGGGCTCTAGGGGGTATCCCC
[124 nt withheld, positions 7413-7536]
C
[91 nt withheld, positions 7538-7628]
A
[49 nt withheld, positions 7630-7678]
CCTTTGACGTTGGAGTCCACGTTCTTT
[37 nt withheld, positions 7706-7742]
ACCCTATCTCGGTCTATTCTTTTGATTTATAAGGGATTTTGCCGATTTCGGCCTATTGGTTAAAAAATGA
GCTGATTTAACAAAAATTTAACGCGAATTAATTCTGTGGAATGTGTGTCAGTTAGGGTGTGGAAAGTCCC
CAGGCTCCCCAGCAGGCAGAAGTATGCAAAGCATGCATCTCAATTAGTCAGCAACCAGGTGTGGAAAGTC
CCCAGGCTCCCCAGCAGGCAGAAGTATGCAAAGCATGCATCTCAATTAGTCAGCAACCATAGTCCCGCCC
CTAACTCCGCCCATCCCGCCCCTAACTCCGCCCAGTTCCGCCCATTCTCCGCCCCATGGCTGACTAATTT
TTTTTATTTATGCAGAGGCCGAGGCCGCCTCTGCCTCTGAGCTATTCCAGAAGTAGTGAGGAGGCTTTTT
TGGAGGCCTAGGCTTTTGCAAAAAGCTCCCGGGAGCTTGTATATCCATTTTCGGATCTGATCAAGAGACA
GGATGAGGATCGTTTCGCATGATTGAACAAGATGGATTGCACGCAGGTTCTCCGGCCGCTTGGGTGGAGA
GGCTATTCGGCTATGACTGGGCACAACAGACAATCGGCTGCTCTGATGCCGCCGTGTTCCGGCTGTCAGC
GCAGGGGCGCCCGGTTCTTTTTGTCAAGACCGACCTGTCCGGTGCCCTGAATGAACTGCAGGACGAGGCA
GCGCGGCTATCGTGGCTGGCCACGACGGGCGTTCCTTGCGCAGCTGTGCTCGACGTTGTCACTGAAGCGG
GAAGGGACTGGCTGCTATTGGGCGAAGTGCCGGGGCAGGATCTCCTGTCATCTCACCTTGCTCCTGCCGA
GAAAGTATCCATCATGGCTGATGCAATGCGGCGGCTGCATACGCTTGATCCGGCTACCTGCCCATTCGAC
CACCAAGCGAAACATCGCATCGAGCGAGCACGTACTCGGATGGAAGCCGGTCTTGTCGATCAGGATGATC
TGGACGAAGAGCATCAGGGGCTCGCGCCAGCCGAACTGTTCGCCAGGCTCAAGGCGCGCATGCCCGACGG
CGAGGATCTCGTCGTGACCCATGGCGATGCCTGCTTGCCGAATATCATGGTGGAAAATGGCCGCTTTTCT
GGATTCATCGACTGTGGCCGGCTGGGTGTGGCGGACCGCTATCAGGACATAGCGTTGGCTACCCGTGATA
TTGCTGAAGAGCTTGGCGGCGAATGGGCTGACCGCTTCCTCGTGCTTTACGGTATCGCCGCTCCCGATTC
GCAGCGCATCGCCTTCTATCGCCTTCTTGACGAGTTCTTCTGAGCGGGACTCTGGGGTTCGAAATGACCG
ACCAAGCGACGCCCAACCTGCCATCACGAGATTTCGATTCCACCGCCGCCTTCTATGAAAGGTTGGGCTT
CGGAATCGTTTTCCGGGACGCCGGCTGGATGATCCTCCAGCGCGGGGATCTCATGCTGGAGTTCTTCGCC
CACCCCAACTTGTTTATTGCAGCTTATAATGGTTACAAATAAAGCAATAGCATCACAAATTTCACAAATA
AAGCATTTTTTTCACTGCATTCTAGTTGTGGTTTGTCCAAACTCATCAATGTATCTTATCATGTCTGTAT
ACCGTCGACCTCTAGCTAGAGCTTGGCGTAATCATGGTCATAGCTGTTTCCTGTGTGAAATTGTTATCCG
CTCACAATTCCACACAACATACGAGCCGGAAGCATAAAGTGTAAAGCCTGGGGTGCCTAATGAGTGAGCT
AACTCACATTAATTGCGTTGCGCTCACTGCCCGCTTTCCAGTCGGGAAACCTGTCGTGCCAGCTGCATTA
ATGAATCGGCCAACGCGCGGGGAGAGGCGGTTTGCGTATTGGGCGCTCTTCCGCTTCCTCGCTCACTGAC
TCGCTGCGCTCGGTCGTTCGGCTGCGGCGAGCGGTATCAGCTCACTCAAAGGCGGTAATACGGTTATCCA
CAGAATCAGGGGATAACGCAGGAAAGAACATGTGAGCAAAAGGCCAGCAAAAGGCCAGGAACCGTAAAAA
GGCCGCGTTGCTGGCGTTTTTCCATAGGCTCCGCCCCCCTGACGAGCATCACAAAAATCGACGCTCAAGT
CAGAGGTGGCGAAACCCGACAGGACTATAAAGATACCAGGCGTTTCCCCCTGGAAGCTCCCTCGTGCGCT
CTCCTGTTCCGACCCTGCCGCTTACCGGATACCTGTCCGCCTTTCTCCCTTCGGGAAGCGTGGCGCTTTC
TCATAGCTCACGCTGTAGGTATCTCAGTTCGGTGTAGGTCGTTCGCTCCAAGCTGGGCTGTGTGCACGAA
CCCCCCGTTCAGCCCGACCGCTGCGCCTTATCCGGTAACTATCGTCTTGAGTCCAACCCGGTAAGACACG
ACTTATCGCCACTGGCAGCAGCCACTGGTAACAGGATTAGCAGAGCGAGGTATGTAGGCGGTGCTACAGA
GTTCTTGAAGTGGTGGCCTAACTACGGCTACACTAGAAGAACAGTATTTGGTATCTGCGCTCTGCTGAAG
CCAGTTACCTTCGGAAAAAGAGTCGGTAGCTCTTGATCCGGCAAACAAACCACCGCTGGTAGCGGTGGTT
TTTTTGTTTGCAAGCAGCAGATTACGCGCAGAAAAAAAGGATCTCAAGAAGATCCTTTGATCTTTTCTAC
GGGGTCTGACGCTCAGTGGAACGAAAACTCACGTTAAGGGATTTTGGTCATGAGATTATCAAAAAGGATC
TTCACCTAGATCCTTTTAAATTAAAAATGAAGTTTTAAATCAATCTAAAGTATATATGAGTAAACTTGGT
CTGACAGTTACCAATGCTTAATCAGTGAGGCACCTATCTCAGCGATCTGTCTATTTCGTTCATCCATAGT
TGCCTGACTCCCCGTCGTGTAGATAACTACGATACGGGAGGGCTTACCATCTGGCCCCAGTGCTGCAATG
ATACCGCGAGACCCACGCTCACCGGCTCCAGATTTATCAGCAATAAACCAGCCAGCCGGAAGGGCCGAGC
GCAGAAGTGGTCCTGCAACTTTATCCGCCTCCATCCAGTCTATTAATTGTTGCCGGGAAGCTAGAGTAAG
TAGTTCGCCAGTTAATAGTTTGCGCAACGTTGTTGCCATTGCTACAGGCATCGTGGTGTCACGCTCGTCG
TTTGGTATGGCTTCATTCAGCTCCGGTTCCCAACGATCAAGGCGAGTTACATGATCCCCCATGTTGTGCA
AAAAAGCGGTTAGCTCCTTCGGTCCTCCGATCGTTGTCAGAAGTAAGTTGGCCGCAGTGTTATCACTCAT
GGTTATGGCAGCACTGCATAATTCTCTTACTGTCATGCCATCCGTAAGATGCTTTTCTGTGACTGGTGAG
TACTCAACCAAGTCATTCTGAGAATAGTGTATGCGGCGACCGAGTTGCTCTTGCCCGGCGTCAATACGGG
ATAATACCGCGCCACATAGCAGAACTTTAAAAGTGCTCATCATTGGAAAACGTTCTTCGGGGCGAAAACT
CTCAAGGATCTTACCGCTGTTGAGATCCAGTTCGATGTAACCCACTCGTGCACCCAACTGATCTTCAGCA
TCTTTTACTTTCACCAGCGTTTCTGGGTGAGCAAAAACAGGAAGGCAAAATGCCGCAAAAAAGGGAATAA
GGGCGACACGGAAATGTTGAATACTCATACTCTTCCTTTTTCAATATTATTGAAGCATTTATCAGGGTTA
TTGTCTCATGAGCGGATACATATTTGAATGTATTTAGAAAAATAAACAAATAGGGGTTCCGCGCACATTT
CCCCGAAAAGTGCCACCTGACGTCGACGGATCGGGAGATCTCCCGATCCCCTATGGTGCACTCTCAGTAC
AATCTGCTCTGATGCCGCATAGTTAAGCCAGTATCTGCTCCCTGCTTGTGTGTTGGAGGTCGCTGAGTAG
TGCGCGAGCAAAATTTAAGCTACAACAAGGCAAGGCTTGACCGACAATTGCATGAAGAATCTGCTTAGGG
TTAGGCGTTTTGCGCTGCTTCGCGATGTACGGGCCAGATATACGCGTTGACATTGATTATTGACTAGTTA
TTAATAGTAATC
